LOCUS       Exported 3220 bp ds-DNA circular SYN 13-MAY-2021
DEFINITION  Multisite gateway vector for 3' tagging with RhoAa.
ACCESSION   .
VERSION     .
KEYWORDS    p3E-RhoAa
SOURCE      synthetic DNA construct
  ORGANISM  synthetic DNA construct
REFERENCE   1 (bases 1 to 3220)
  TITLE     Parton Lab Plasmids for in vivo cell biology in the zebrafish
REFERENCE   2 (bases 1 to 3220)
  AUTHORS   .
  TITLE     Direct Submission
  JOURNAL   Exported May 13, 2021 from SnapGene Server 1.1.58
            http://www.snapgene.com
FEATURES             Location/Qualifiers
     source          1..3220
                     /organism="synthetic DNA construct"
                     /mol_type="other DNA"
     protein_bind    complement(1..125)
                     /gene="mutant version of attR"
                     /label=attR2
                     /bound_moiety="LR Clonase(TM)"
                     /note="recombination site for the Gateway(R) LR reaction"
     protein_bind    complement(706..801)
                     /gene="mutant version of attL"
                     /label=attL3
                     /bound_moiety="LR Clonase(TM)"
                     /note="recombination site for the Gateway(R) LR reaction"
     primer_bind     complement(838..857)
                     /label=T7
                     /note="T7 promoter, forward primer"
     promoter        complement(839..857)
                     /label=T7 promoter
                     /note="promoter for bacteriophage T7 RNA polymerase"
     primer_bind     complement(862..878)
                     /label=M13 rev
                     /note="common sequencing primer, one of multiple similar
                     variants"
     primer_bind     complement(862..878)
                     /label=M13 Reverse
                     /note="In lacZ gene. Also called M13-rev"
     primer_bind     complement(980..999)
                     /label=pENTR-R
                     /note="pENTR vectors, reverse primer"
     CDS             991..1800
                     /codon_start=1
                     /gene="aph(3')-Ia"
                     /product="aminoglycoside phosphotransferase"
                     /label=KanR
                     /note="confers resistance to kanamycin in bacteria or G418
                     (Geneticin(R)) in eukaryotes"
                     /translation="MSHIQRETSRPRLNSNMDADLYGYKWARDNVGQSGATIYRLYGKP
                     DAPELFLKHGKGSVANDVTDEMVRLNWLTEFMPLPTIKHFIRTPDDAWLLTTAIPGKTA
                     FQVLEEYPDSGENIVDALAVFLRRLHSIPVCNCPFNSDRVFRLAQAQSRMNNGLVDASD
                     FDDERNGWPVEQVWKEMHKLLPFSPDSVVTHGDFSLDNLIFDEGKLIGCIDVGRVGIAD
                     RYQDLAILWNCLGEFSPSLQKRLFQKYGIDNPDMNKLQFHLMLDEFF"
     primer_bind     complement(1058..1077)
                     /label=Kan-R
                     /note="Kanamycin resistance gene, reverse primer"
     rep_origin      1947..2535
                     /direction=RIGHT
                     /label=ori
                     /note="high-copy-number ColE1/pMB1/pBR322/pUC origin of
                     replication"
     primer_bind     2436..2455
                     /label=pBR322ori-F
                     /note="pBR322 origin, forward primer"
     primer_bind     2689..2706
                     /label=L4440
                     /note="L4440 vector, forward primer"
     terminator      2865..2892
                     /label=rrnB T2 terminator
                     /note="transcription terminator T2 from the E. coli rrnB
                     gene"
     terminator      2984..3070
                     /gene="Escherichia coli rrnB"
                     /label=rrnB T1 terminator
                     /note="transcription terminator T1 from the E. coli rrnB
                     gene"
     primer_bind     3119..3141
                     /label=M13/pUC Forward
                     /note="In lacZ gene"
     primer_bind     3133..3150
                     /label=M13 Forward
                     /note="In lacZ gene. Also called M13-F20 or M13 (-21)
                     Forward"
     primer_bind     3134..3150
                     /label=M13 fwd
                     /note="common sequencing primer, one of multiple similar
                     variants"
ORIGIN
        1 catagtgact gcatatgttg tgttttacag tattatgtag tctgtttttt atgcaaaatc
       61 taatttaata tattgatatt tatatcattt tacgtttctc gttcaacttt cttgtacaaa
      121 gtggtggctg cgattcgtaa gaagcttgta atcgttggag atggagcctg tggaaagacg
      181 tgtttactca tcgttttcag taaagaccag tttcctgagg tttacgttcc cacagtgttt
      241 gagaactatg tcgctgatat tgaggtggat tcaaaacagg tggaactggc tctatgggat
      301 acagctggcc aagaggacta cgacaggctg aggcccctgt cctacccaga cactgatgtc
      361 atccttatgt gcttttccat agacagtcct gacagtttgg agaacatccc agagaaatgg
      421 acgccagaag taaaacattt ctgccctaat gttccaataa tactggtggg taataaaaaa
      481 gatttacgga atgacgagca cactcgacgg gagctgcaga agatgaaaca ggaaccagtt
      541 aaaccagagg agggacgaga catggctaat cgcatcaatg ccttcggcta ccttgagtgt
      601 tcagctaaaa ctaaggaggg cgtgagggaa gtgtttgaaa tggccacaag agcggcgctc
      661 caagccaaga aacgtggcaa gaagaatgcc tgcgctttgc tatagcaact ttattataca
      721 aagttggcat tataaaaaag cattgcttat caatttgttg caacgaacag gtcactatca
      781 gtcaaaataa aatcattatt tggagctcca tggtagcgtt aacgcggccg cgatatcccc
      841 tatagtgagt cgtattacat ggtcatagct gtttcctggc agctctggcc cgtgtctcaa
      901 aatctctgat gttacattgc acaagataaa aatatatcat catgaacaat aaaactgtct
      961 gcttacataa acagtaatac aaggggtgtt atgagccata ttcaacggga aacgtcgagg
     1021 ccgcgattaa attccaacat ggatgctgat ttatatgggt ataaatgggc tcgcgataat
     1081 gtcgggcaat caggtgcgac aatctatcgc ttgtatggga agcccgatgc gccagagttg
     1141 tttctgaaac atggcaaagg tagcgttgcc aatgatgtta cagatgagat ggtcagacta
     1201 aactggctga cggaatttat gcctcttccg accatcaagc attttatccg tactcctgat
     1261 gatgcatggt tactcaccac tgcgatcccc ggaaaaacag cattccaggt attagaagaa
     1321 tatcctgatt caggtgaaaa tattgttgat gcgctggcag tgttcctgcg ccggttgcat
     1381 tcgattcctg tttgtaattg tccttttaac agcgatcgcg tatttcgtct cgctcaggcg
     1441 caatcacgaa tgaataacgg tttggttgat gcgagtgatt ttgatgacga gcgtaatggc
     1501 tggcctgttg aacaagtctg gaaagaaatg cataaacttt tgccattctc accggattca
     1561 gtcgtcactc atggtgattt ctcacttgat aaccttattt ttgacgaggg gaaattaata
     1621 ggttgtattg atgttggacg agtcggaatc gcagaccgat accaggatct tgccatccta
     1681 tggaactgcc tcggtgagtt ttctccttca ttacagaaac ggctttttca aaaatatggt
     1741 attgataatc ctgatatgaa taaattgcag tttcatttga tgctcgatga gtttttctaa
     1801 tcagaattgg ttaattggtt gtaacactgg cagagcatta cgctgacttg acgggacggc
     1861 gcaagctcat gaccaaaatc ccttaacgtg agttacgcgt cgttccactg agcgtcagac
     1921 cccgtagaaa agatcaaagg atcttcttga gatccttttt ttctgcgcgt aatctgctgc
     1981 ttgcaaacaa aaaaaccacc gctaccagcg gtggtttgtt tgccggatca agagctacca
     2041 actctttttc cgaaggtaac tggcttcagc agagcgcaga taccaaatac tgttcttcta
     2101 gtgtagccgt agttaggcca ccacttcaag aactctgtag caccgcctac atacctcgct
     2161 ctgctaatcc tgttaccagt ggctgctgcc agtggcgata agtcgtgtct taccgggttg
     2221 gactcaagac gatagttacc ggataaggcg cagcggtcgg gctgaacggg gggttcgtgc
     2281 acacagccca gcttggagcg aacgacctac accgaactga gatacctaca gcgtgagcta
     2341 tgagaaagcg ccacgcttcc cgaagggaga aaggcggaca ggtatccggt aagcggcagg
     2401 gtcggaacag gagagcgcac gagggagctt ccagggggaa acgcctggta tctttatagt
     2461 cctgtcgggt ttcgccacct ctgacttgag cgtcgatttt tgtgatgctc gtcagggggg
     2521 cggagcctat ggaaaaacgc cagcaacgcg gcctttttac ggttcctggc cttttgctgg
     2581 ccttttgctc acatgttctt tcctgcgtta tcccctgatt ctgtggataa ccgtattacc
     2641 gcctttgagt gagctgatac cgctcgccgc agccgaacga ccgagcgcag cgagtcagtg
     2701 agcgaggaag cggaagagcg cccaatacgc aaaccgcctc tccccgcgcg ttggccgatt
     2761 cattaatgca gctggcacga caggtttccc gactggaaag cgggcagtga gcgcaacgca
     2821 attaatacgc gtaccgctag ccaggaagag tttgtagaaa cgcaaaaagg ccatccgtca
     2881 ggatggcctt ctgcttagtt tgatgcctgg cagtttatgg cgggcgtcct gcccgccacc
     2941 ctccgggccg ttgcttcaca acgttcaaat ccgctcccgg cggatttgtc ctactcagga
     3001 gagcgttcac cgacaaacaa cagataaaac gaaaggccca gtcttccgac tgagcctttc
     3061 gttttatttg atgcctggca gttccctact ctcgcgttaa cgctagcatg gatgttttcc
     3121 cagtcacgac gttgtaaaac gacggccagt cttaagctcg ggccctgcag ctctagagct
     3181 cgaattctac aggtcactaa taccatctaa gtagttggtt
//
