>Addgene plasmid #109577 | p3E-RhoAa | depositor full sequence | sequence record 206514 | Full Sequence
CTTTCCTGCGTTATCCCCTGATTCTGTGGATAACCGTATTACCGCCTTTGAGTGAGCTGATACCGCTCGC
CGCAGCCGAACGACCGAGCGCAGCGAGTCAGTGAGCGAGGAAGCGGAAGAGCGCCCAATACGCAAACCGC
CTCTCCCCGCGCGTTGGCCGATTCATTAATGCAGCTGGCACGACAGGTTTCCCGACTGGAAAGCGGGCAG
TGAGCGCAACGCAATTAATACGCGTACCGCTAGCCAGGAAGAGTTTGTAGAAACGCAAAAAGGCCATCCG
TCAGGATGGCCTTCTGCTTAGTTTGATGCCTGGCAGTTTATGGCGGGCGTCCTGCCCGCCACCCTCCGGG
CCGTTGCTTCACAACGTTCAAATCCGCTCCCGGCGGATTTGTCCTACTCAGGAGAGCGTTCACCGACAAA
CAACAGATAAAACGAAAGGCCCAGTCTTCCGACTGAGCCTTTCGTTTTATTTGATGCCTGGCAGTTCCCT
ACTCTCGCGTTAACGCTAGCATGGATGTTTTCCCAGTCACGACGTTGTAAAACGACGGCCAGTCTTAAGC
TCGGGCCCTGCAGCTCTAGAGCTCGAATTCTACAGGTCACTAATACCATCTAAGTAGTTGGTTCATAGTG
ACTGCATATGTTGTGTTTTACAGTATTATGTAGTCTGTTTTTTATGCAAAATCTAATTTAATATATTGAT
ATTTATATCATTTTACGTTTCTCGTTCAACTTTCTTGTACAAAGTGGTGGCTGCGATTCGTAAGAAGCTT
GTAATCGTTGGAGATGTAGCCTGTGGAAAGACGTGTTTACTCATCGTTTTCAGTAAAGACCAGTTTCCTG
AGGTTTACGTTCCCACAGTGTTTGAGAACTATGTCGCTGATATTGAGGTGGATTCAAAACAGGTGGAACT
GGCTCTATGGGATACAGCTGGCCAAGAGGACTACGACAGGCTGAGGCCCCTGTCCTACCCAGACACTGAT
GTCATCCTTATGTGCTTTTCCATAGACAGTCCTGACAGTTTGGAGAACATCCCAGAGAAATGGACGCCAG
AAGTAAAACATTTCTGCCCTAATGTTCCAATAATACTGGTGGGTAATAAAAAAGATTTACGGAATGACGA
GCACACTCGACGGGAGCTGCAGAAGATGAAACAGGAACCAGTTAAACCAGAGGAGGGACGAGACATGGCT
AATCGCATCAATGCCTTCGGCTACCTTGAGTGTTCAGCTAAAACTAAGGAGGGCGTGAGGGAAGTGTTTG
AAATGGCCACAAGAGCGGCGCTCCAAGCCAAGAAACGTGGCAAGAAGAATGCCTGCGCTTTGCTATAGCA
ACTTTATTATACAAAGTTGGCATTATAAAAAAGCATTGCTTATCAATTTGTTGCAACGAACAGGTCACTA
TCAGTCAAAATAAAATCATTATTTGGAGCTCCATGGTAGCGTTAACGCGGCCGCGATATCCCCTATAGTG
AGTCGTATTACATGGTCATAGCTGTTTCCTGGCAGCTCTGGCCCGTGTCTCAAAATCTCTGATGTTACAT
TGCACAAGATAAAAATATATCATCATGAACAATAAAACTGTCTGCTTACATAAACAGTAATACAAGGGGT
GTTATGAGCCATATTCAACGGGAAACGTCGAGGCCGCGATTAAATTCCAACATGGATGCTGATTTATATG
GGTATAAATGGGCTCGCGATAATGTCGGGCAATCAGGTGCGACAATCTATCGCTTGTATGGGAAGCCCGA
TGCGCCAGAGTTGTTTCTGAAACATGGCAAAGGTAGCGTTGCCAATGATGTTACAGATGAGATGGTCAGA
CTAAACTGGCTGACGGAATTTATGCCTCTTCCGACCATCAAGCATTTTATCCGTACTCCTGATGATGCAT
GGTTACTCACCACTGCGATCCCCGGAAAAACAGCATTCCAGGTATTAGAAGAATATCCTGATTCAGGTGA
AAATATTGTTGATGCGCTGGCAGTGTTCCTGCGCCGGTTGCATTCGATTCCTGTTTGTAATTGTCCTTTT
AACAGCGATCGCGTATTTCGTCTCGCTCAGGCGCAATCACGAATGAATAACGGTTTGGTTGATGCGAGTG
ATTTTGATGACGAGCGTAATGGCTGGCCTGTTGAACAAGTCTGGAAAGAAATGCATAAACTTTTGCCATT
CTCACCGGATTCAGTCGTCACTCATGGTGATTTCTCACTTGATAACCTTATTTTTGACGAGGGGAAATTA
ATAGGTTGTATTGATGTTGGACGAGTCGGAATCGCAGACCGATACCAGGATCTTGCCATCCTATGGAACT
GCCTCGGTGAGTTTTCTCCTTCATTACAGAAACGGCTTTTTCAAAAATATGGTATTGATAATCCTGATAT
GAATAAATTGCAGTTTCATTTGATGCTCGATGAGTTTTTCTAATCAGAATTGGTTAATTGGTTGTAACAC
TGGCAGAGCATTACGCTGACTTGACGGGACGGCGCAAGCTCATGACCAAAATCCCTTAACGTGAGTTACG
CGTCGTTCCACTGAGCGTCAGACCCCGTAGAAAAGATCAAAGGATCTTCTTGAGATCCTTTTTTTCTGCG
CGTAATCTGCTGCTTGCAAACAAAAAAACCACCGCTACCAGCGGTGGTTTGTTTGCCGGATCAAGAGCTA
CCAACTCTTTTTCCGAAGGTAACTGGCTTCAGCAGAGCGCAGATACCAAATACTGTCCTTCTAGTGTAGC
CGTAGTTAGGCCACCACTTCAAGAACTCTGTAGCACCGCCTACATACCTCGCTCTGCTAATCCTGTTACC
AGTGGCTGCTGCCAGTGGCGATAAGTCGTGTCTTACCGGGTTGGACTCAAGACGATAGTTACCGGATAAG
GCGCAGCGGTCGGGCTGAACGGGGGGTTCGTGCACACAGCCCAGCTTGGAGCGAACGACCTACACCGAAC
TGAGATACCTACAGCGTGAGCATTGAGAAAGCGCCACGCTTCCCGAAGGGAGAAAGGCGGACAGGTATCC
GGTAAGCGGCAGGGTCGGAACAGGAGAGCGCACGAGGGAGCTTCCAGGGGGAAACGCCTGGTATCTTTAT
AGTCCTGTCGGGTTTCGCCACCTCTGACTTGAGCGTCGATTTTTGTGATGCTCGTCAGGGGGGCGGAGCC
TATGGAAAAACGCCAGCAACGCGGCCTTTTTACGGTTCCTGGCCTTTTGCTGGCCTTTTGCTCACATGTT
Features (pLannotate 1.2.2; 11 found; start..end, strand, type, name):
    121..213     +  CDS            lacI (fragment): lac repressor; lacI; The lac repressor binds to the lac operator to inhibit transcription in E. coli. This inhibition can be relieved by adding lactose or isopropyl-β-D-thiogalactopyranoside (IPTG).
    268..295     -  terminator     rrnB T2 terminator: transcription terminator T2 from the E. coli rrnB gene
    427..470     +  terminator     rrnB T1 terminator: Escherichia coli rrnB; transcription terminator T1 from the E. coli rrnB gene
    517..553     -  CDS            lacZα (fragment): LacZα fragment of β-galactosidase; lacZ fragment
    624..748     -  protein_bind   attR2: mutant version of attR; recombination site for the Gateway® LR reaction LR Clonase™
    750..1325    +  CDS            rhoaa: RHOAA_DANRE - Experimental evidence at protein level: Swiss-Prot protein existence level 1. Regulates a signal transduction pathway linking plasma membrane receptors to the assembly of focal adhesions and actin stress fibers. From Danio rerio (Zebrafish) (Brachydanio rerio).
   1329..1349    -  protein_bind   attB3: mutant version of attB; core recombination site for the Gateway® BP reaction BP Clonase™
   1340..1425    -  protein_bind   attL1 (fragment): mutant version of attL; recombination site for the Gateway® LR reaction LR Clonase™
   1462..1480    -  promoter       T7 promoter: promoter for bacteriophage T7 RNA polymerase
   1614..2423    +  CDS            KanR: aminoglycoside phosphotransferase; aph(3')-Ia; confers resistance to kanamycin in bacteria or G418 (Geneticin®) in eukaryotes
   2570..3158    +  rep_origin     ori: high-copy-number ColE1/pMB1/pBR322/pUC origin of replication
