[The description below was written by a language model from this plasmid's Addgene catalogue record, the feature table of its GenBank file and pLannotate feature annotations shown in this document.]
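Description:
p3E-RhoAa is a small (3,220 bp) MultiSite Gateway 3' entry clone carrying the zebrafish (Danio rerio) rhoaa coding sequence, which encodes a RhoA-family small GTPase involved in signalling from plasma membrane receptors to focal adhesion and actin stress fibre assembly. The catalogue lists pDEST-actc1b-mKate2-ccdb as the backbone, but the sequence record shows the layout of a pDONR-derived entry vector rather than a destination vector. It has a kanamycin resistance gene (aph(3')-Ia), a high-copy ColE1/pUC-type origin, rrnB T1 and T2 terminators upstream of the cloning region to insulate it from read-through transcription, a T7 promoter, and M13 and pENTR sequencing primer sites. The listed backbone may refer to the destination vector the clone is meant to be paired with, although the record does not say so.

The roughly 580 bp rhoaa open reading frame sits between attR2 and attL3 recombination sites. The automated annotation labels the second site as an attL1 fragment overlapping an attB3 core, which fits the attL3 call in the GenBank record. There is no eukaryotic promoter or polyadenylation signal annotated in the plasmid, so it is not an expression construct in its own right. In an LR Clonase reaction it is combined with a 5' entry clone supplying a promoter, a middle entry clone (typically a fluorescent protein or other tag) and a destination vector. This places RhoAa at the 3' end of the assembled cassette, fused downstream of the middle element. The plasmid belongs to a set of zebrafish reagents for in vivo cell biology, where such modular assemblies are used to express tagged proteins in live fish tissues.
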