Addgene plasmid #109577: p3E-RhoAa
Purpose: Multisite gateway vector for 3' tagging with RhoAa
Depositing lab: Rob Parton. Depositing organization: University of Queensland, Institute for Molecular Bioscience. Publication: In vivo cell biological screening identifies an endocytic capture mechanism for T-tubule formation. Hall TE, Martel N, Ariotti N, Xiong Z, Lo HP, Ferguson C, Rae J, Lim YW, Parton RG. Nat Commun. 2020 Jul 24;11(1):3711. doi: 10.1038/s41467-020-17486-w. PubMed 32709891.
Backbone
  Vector backbone: pDEST-actc1b-mKate2-ccdb
  Vector type: Zebrafish plasmids
Growth in bacteria
  Bacterial resistance: Kanamycin, 50 μg/mL
  Growth temperature: 37°C
  Growth strain: DH5alpha
  Copy number: High Copy
Gene/Insert
  Gene/Insert name: RhoAa
  Species: D. rerio (zebrafish)
  Entrez Gene: rhoaa (a.k.a. Rhoa, zgc:66058, zgc:85805, wu:fa66g04, wu:fb26g07)
  Cloning method: Gateway Cloning
Terms and licenses: Academic/Nonprofit Terms; Industry Terms: Not Available to Industry
How to cite: p3E-RhoAa was a gift from Rob Parton (Addgene plasmid # 109577 ; http://n2t.net/addgene:109577 ; RRID:Addgene_109577)
